>Addgene plasmid #211903 | pDLterm | addgene full sequence | sequence record 425224 | Addgene NGS Result
ATCTATGAAACCCTAATCGAGAATTAAGATGATATCTAACGATCAAACCCAGAAAATCGTCTTCGATCTA
AGATTAACAGAATCTAAACCAAAGAACATATACGAAATTGGGATCGAACGAAAACAAAATCGAAGATTTT
GAGAGAATAAGGAACACAGAAATTTACCTTGATCACGGTAGAGAGAATTGAGAGAAAGTTTTTAAGATTT
TGAGAAATTGAAATCTGAATTGTGAAGAAGAAGAGCTCTTTGGGTATTGTTTTATAGAAGAAGAAGAAGA
AAAGACGAGGACGACTAGGTCACGAGAAAGCTAAGGCGGTGAAGCAATAGCTAATAATAAAATGACACGT
GTATTGAGCGTTGTTTACACGCAAAGTTGTTTTTGGCTAATTGCCTTATTTTTAGGTTGAGGAAAAGTAT
TTGTGCTTTGAGTTGATAAACACGACTCGTGTGTGCCGGCTGCAACCACTTTGACGCCGTTTATTACTGA
CTCGTCGACAACCACAATTTCTAACGGTCGTCATAAGATCCAGCCGTTGAGATTTAACGATCGTTACGAT
TTATATTTTTTTAGCATTATCGTTTTATTTTTTAAATATACGGTGGAGCTGAAAATTGGCAATAATTGAA
CCGTGGGTCCCACTGCATTGAAGCGTATTTCGTATTTTCTAGAATTCTTCGTGCTTTATTTCTTTTCCTT
TTTGTTTTTTTTTGCCATTTATCTAATGCAAGTGGGCTTATAAAATCAGTGAATTTCTTGGAAAAGTAAC
TTCTTTATCGTATAACATATTGTGAAATTATCCATTTCTTTTAATTTTTTAGTGTTATTGGATATTTTTG
TATGATTATTGATTTGCATAGGATAATGACTTTTGTATCAAGTTGGTGAACAAGTCTCGTTAAAAAAGGC
AAGTGGTTTGGTGACTCGATTTATTCTTGTTATTTAATTCATATATCAATGGATCTTATTTGGGGCCTGG
TCCATATTTAACACTCGTGTTCAGTCCAATGACCAATAATATTTTTTCATTAATAACAATGTAACAAGAA
TGATACACAAAACATTCTTTGAATAAGTTCGCTATGAAGAAGGGAACTTATCCGGTCCTAGATCATCAGT
TCATACAAACCTCCATAGAGTTCAACATCTTAAACAAGAATATCCTGATCTGAAGAATGTGGAGGCTTTA
GTCCCTTGGATACTTGGGAGGCTGTGGAAGAACAGAAACGAGCTGGTGCTTAAAGGGAGGGAATTTGGAA
CCAATGAGGTATTAGTAAGGACACAAGAAGATGCAGATGAGTGGATTAGAAGGAAAGAGGCTCAGAATGT
AAGGAAAGCACCAACCACAACACCGTCGGGACAGACGAGAAACATGGGAAGCTCCACCACAATCTTGGGT
TAAGTGCAACTTTGATGGGGCATGGCCAACAGAAGGATTAAAATGTGGCTTAGGGTGGGTGCTTCGCGAT
CATACAGGGAAGGTGTTATGGTTAGGTGCAAGAGCTGTGGTAAAAGTAAGAAGCGTGCTGGAAGTAGAAG
TGGAGGCTCTTAGATGGGCTGTGCTGTCATTATCCCGATTCAATTATAGGAAGATCATTTTTGAGGTGGA
TTCTCAGCAACTTGTGTCTTTGGTTACATGAAAGTTATGCTTGTCAAGTCTCAATCCAATTATCCAAGAC
ATAAAGTATCTACTTAGCAAGTTTGAGGATTTTATGCTTGTGCATACAAGCCGAGAAGGAAATGGAGTGG
CAGATAGAATAGCTAAGGAATCTCTTTCTTTTGAGAATTATGATCTAAAGTTGTATTCTATTGTACCAAT
TTGGGTTAAAAGCTCTGTTGAGCTAGACTGTGTATCCATAAATGGGTGAATGGAAAGTTTGTTGTTGAGC
GCATGCCGGTCGATCTAGTAACATAGATGACACCGCGCGCGATAATTTATCCTAGTTTGCGCGCTATATT
TTGTTTTCTATCGCGTATTAAATGTATAATTGCGGGACTCTAATCATAAAAACCCATCTCATAAATAACG
TCATGCATTACATGTTAATTATTACATGCTTAACGTAATTCAACAGAAATTATATGATAATCATCGCAAG
ACCGGCAACAGGATTCAATCTTAAGAAACTTTATTGCCAAATGTTTTAACGATCTGCTTGACTCTAGGGG
TCATCAGATTTCGGTGACGGGCAGGACCGGACGGGGCGGCACCGGCAGGCTGAAGTCCAGCTGCCAGAAA
CCCACGTCATGCCAGTTCCCGTGCTTGAAGCCGGCCGCCCGCAGCATGCCGCGGGGGGCATATCCGAGCG
CCTCGTGCATGCGCACGCTCGGGTCGTTGGGCAGCCCGATGACAGCGACCACGCTCTTGAAGCCCTGTGC
CTCCAGGGACTTCAGCAGGTGGGTGTAGAGCGTGGAGCCCAGTCCCGTCCGCTGGTGGCGTGGAGATACG
TACACGGTGGACTCGGCCGTCCAGTCGTAGGCGTTGCGTGCCTTCCAGGGACCCGCGTAGGCGATGCCGG
CGACCTCGCCGTCCACCTCGGCGACGAGCCAGGGATAGCGCTCCCGCAGACGGACGAGGTCGTCCGTCCA
CTCCTGCGGTTCCTGCGGCTCGGTACGGAAGTTGACCGTGCTTGTCTCGATGTAGTGGTTGACGATGGTG
CAGACCGCCGGCATGTCCGCCTCGGTGGCACGGCGGATGTCGGCCGGGCGTCGTTCTGGGCTCATGGTAG
ATCCCCTCGATCGAGTTGAGAGTGAATATGAGACTCTAATTGGATACCGAGGGGAATTTATGGAACGTCA
GTGGAGCATTTTTGACAAGAAATATTTGCTAGCTTATAGTGACCTTAGGCGACTTTTGAACGCGCAATAA
TGGTTTCTGACGTATGTGCTTAGCTCATTAAACTCCAGAAACCCGCGGCTCAGTGGCTCCTTCAACGTTG
CGGTTCTGTCAGTTCCAAACGTAAAACGGCTTGTCCCGCGTCATCGGCGGGGGTCATAACGTGACTCCCT
TAATTCTCCGCTCATGATCGATAACATTAACGCTTACAATTTCCATTCGCCATTCAGGCTGCGCAACTGT
TGGGAAGGGCGATCGGTGCGGGCCTCTTCGCTATTACGCCAGCTGGCGAAAGGGGGATGTGCTGCAAGGC
GATTAAGTTGGGTAACGCCAGGGTTTTCCCAGTCACGACGTTGTAAAACGACGGCCAGTGAGCGCGCGTA
ATACGACTCACTATAGGGCGAATTGGGTACCGGGCCCCCCCTCGAGGTCGACGGTATCGATAAGCTTGAT
ATCGAATTCCACTCGGAAAGGCCATCGTTGAAGATGCCTCTGCCGACAGTGGTCCCAAAGGTGGACCCCC
ACCCACGAGGAGCATCGTGGAAAACGAAGTCGTTCCAACCACGGCTTCAAAGCAAGTGGATGGATGTGAT
ATCTCCACTGACGTAAGGGATGACGCACAATCCCACTATCCTTCCTGTGCAAGACCCTTCCTCTATATAA
GGAAGTTCATTTCATTTGGAGAGGACACGCTGGAATTCTAGTATACTAAACCATGGTCTTCACACTCGAA
GATTTCGTTGGGGACTGGCGACAGACAGCCGGCTACAACCTGGACCAAGTCCTTGAACAGGGAGGTGTGT
CCAGTTTGTTTCAGAATCTCGGGGTGTCCGTAACTCCGATCCAAAGGATTGTCCTGAGCGGTGAAAATGG
GCTGAAGATCGACATCCATGTCATCATCCCGTATGAAGGTCTGAGCGGCGACCAAATGGGCCAGATCGAA
AAAATTTTTAAGGTGGTGTACCCTGTGGATGATCATCACTTTAAGGTGATCCTGCACTATGGCACACTGG
TAATCGACGGGGTTACGCCGAACATGATCGACTATTTCGGACGGCCGTATGAAGGCATCGCCGTGTTCGA
CGGCAAAAAGATCACTGTAACAGGGACCCTGTGGAACGGCAACAAAATTATCGACGAGCGCCTGATCAAC
CCCGACGGCTCCCTGCTGTTCCGAGTAACCATCAACGGAGTGACCGGCTGGCGGCTGTGCGAACGCATTC
TGGCGTAAGGGAGACGGGATCCTACAGCTAGCCGTCTCGAGGTGTTCCACTTCTGTATAGGAGCCAATTG
ATTGACAACATGCATCAATCGGAGCTCCAGCTTTTGTTCCCTTTAGTGAGGGTTAATTGCGCGCTTGGCG
TAATCATGGTCATAGCTGTTTCCTGTGTGAAATTGTTATCCGCTCACAATTCCACACAACATACGAGCCG
GAAGCATAAAGTGTAAAGCCTGGGGTGCCTAATGAGTGAGCTAACTCACATTAATTGCGTTGCGCTCACT
GCCCGCTTTCCAGTCGGGAAACCTGTCGTGCCAGCTGCATTAATGAATCGGCCAACGCTCGGGGAGAGGC
GGTTTGCGTATTGGGCGCTCTTCCGCTTCCTCGCTCACTGACTCGCTGCGCTCGGTCGTTCGGCTGCGGC
GAGCGGTATCAGCTCACTCAAAGGCGGTAATACGGTTATCCACAGAATCAGGGGATAACGCAGGAAAGAA
CATGAAGGCCTTGACAGGATATATTGGCGGGTAAACTAAGTCGCTGTATGTGTTTGTTTGAGATCTCATG
TGAGCAAAAGGCCAGCAAAAGGCCAGGAACCGTAAAAAGGCCGCGTTGCTGGCGTTTTTCCATAGGCTCC
GCCCCCCTGACGAGCATCACAAAAATCGACGCTCAAGTCAGAGGTGGCGAAACCCGACAGGACTATAAAG
ATACCAGGCGTTTCCCCCTGGAAGCTCCCTCGTGCGCTCTCCTGTTCCGACCCTGCCGCTTACCGGATAC
CTGTCCGCCTTTCTCCCTTCGGGAAGCGTGGCGCTTTCTCATAGCTCACGCTGTAGGTATCTCAGTTCGG
TGTAGGTCGTTCGCTCCAAGCTGGGCTGTGTGCACGAACCCCCCGTTCAGCCCGACCGCTGCGCCTTATC
CGGTAACTATCGTCTTGAGTCCAACCCGGTAAGACACGACTTATCGCCACTGGCAGCAGCCACTGGTAAC
AGGATTAGCAGAGCGAGGTATGTAGGCGGTGCTACAGAGTTCTTGAAGTGGTGGCCTAACTACGGCTACA
CTAGAAGAACAGTATTTGGTATCTGCGCTCTGCTGAAGCCAGTTACCTTCGGAAGAAGAGTTGGTAGCTC
TTGATCCGGCAAACAAACCACCGCTGGTAGCGGTGGTTTTTTTGTTTGCAAGCAGCAGATTACGCGCAGA
AAAAAAGGATCTCAAGAAGATCCTTTGATCTTTTCTACGGGGTCTGACGCTCAGTGGAACGAAAACTCAC
GTTAAGGGATTTTGGTCATTAGATTATCAAAAAGGATCTTCACCTAGATCCTTTTAAATTAAAAATGAAG
TTTTAAATCAATCTAAAGTATATATGTGTAACATTGGTCTAGTGATTATTTGCCGACTACCTTGGTGATC
TCGCCTTTCACGTAGTGAACAAATTCTTCCAACTGATCTGCGCGCGAGGCCAAGCGATCTTCTTGTCCAA
GATAAGCCTGCCTAGCTTCAAGTATGACGGGCTGATACTGGGCCGGCAGGCGCTCCATTGCCCAGTCGGC
AGCGACATCCTTCGGCGCGATTTTGCCGGTTACTGCGCTGTACCAAATGCGGGACAACGTAAGCACTACA
TTTCGCTCATCGCCAGCCCAGTCGGGCGGCGAGTTCCATAGCGTTAAGGTTCCATTTAGCGCCTCAAATA
GATCCTGTTCAGGAACCGGATCAAAGAGTTCCTCCGCCGCTGGACCTACCAAGGCAACGCTATGTTCTCT
TGCTTTTGTCAGCAAGATAGCCAGATCAATGTCGATCGTGGCTGGCTCGAAGATACCTGCAAGAATGTCA
TTGCGCTGCCATTCTCCAAATTGCAGTTCGCGCTTAGCTGGATAACGCCACGGAATGATGTCGTCGTGCA
CAACAATGGTGACTTCTACAGCGCGGAGAATCTCGCTCTCTCCAGGGGAAGCCGAAGTTTCCAAAAGGTC
GTTGATCAAAGCTCGCCGCGTTGTTTCATCAAGCCTTACGGTCACCGTAACCAGCAAATCAATATCACTG
TGTGGCTTCAGGCCGCCATCCACTGCGGAGCCGTACAAATGTACGGCCAGCAACGTCGGTTCGAGATGGC
GCTCGATGACGCCAACTACCTCTGATAGTTGAGTCGATACTTCGGCGATCACCGCTTCCCTCATAACACC
CCTTGTATTACTGTTTATGTAAGCAGACAGTTTTATTGTTCATGATGATATATTTTTATCTTGTGCAATG
TAACATCAGAGATTTTGAGACACAACGTGGCTTTGTTGAATAAATCGAACTTTTGCTGAGTTGAAGGATC
AGATCACGCATCTTCCCGACAACGCAGACCGTTCCGTGGCAAAGCAAAAGTTCAAAATCACCAACTGGTC
CACCTACAACAAAGCTCTCATCAACCGTGGCTCCCTCACTTTCTGGCTGGATGATGGGGCGATTCAGGCG
ATCCCCATCCAACAGCCCGCCGTCGAGCGGGCTTTTTTATCCCCGGAAGCCTGTGGATAGAGGGTAGTTA
TCCACGTGAAACCGCTAATGCCCCGCAAAGCCTTGATTCACGGGGCTTTCCGGCCCGCTCCAAAAACTAT
CCACGTGAAATCGCTAATCAGGGTACGTGAAATCGCTAATCGGAGTACGTGAAATCGCTAATAAGGTCAC
GTGAAATCGCTAATCAAAAAGGCACGTGAGAACGCTAATAGCCCTTTCAGATCAACAGCTTGCAAACACC
CCTCGCTCCGGCAAGTAGTTACAGCAAGTAGTATGTTCAATTAGCTTTTCAATTATGAATATATATATCA
ATTATTGGTCGCCCTTGGCTTGTGGACAATGCGCTACGCGCACCGGCTCCGCCCGTGGACAACCGCAAGC
GGTTGCCCACCGTCGAGCGCCTTTGCCCACAACCCGGCGGCCGGCCGCAACAGATCGTTTTATAAATTTT
TTTTTTTTGAAAAAGAAAAAGCCCGAAAGGCGGCAACCTCTCGGGCTTCTGGATTTCCGATCCCCGGAAT
TAGATCTTGGCAGGATATATTGTGGTGTAACGTTATCAGCTTATCTGGATTTTAGTACTGGATTTTGGTT
TTAGGAATTAGAAATTTTATTGATAGAAGTATTTTACAAATACAAATACATACTAAGGGTTTCTTATATG
CTCAACACATGAGCGAAACCCTATAGGAACCCTAATTCCCTTATCTGGGAACTACTCACACATTATTATG
GAGAAACTCGAGCTTGTCGATCGACTCTAGCTAGAGCTTACACGGCGATCTTTCCGCCCTTCTTGGCCTT
TATGAGGATCTCTCTGATTTTTCTTGCGTCGAGTTTTCCGGTAAGACCTTTCGGTACTTCGTCCACAAAC
ACAACTCCTCCGCGCAACTTTTTCGCGGTTGTTACTTGACTGGCGACGTAATCCACGATCTCTTTTTCCG
TCATCGTCTTTCCGTGCTCCAAAACAACAACGGCGGCGGGAAGTTCACCGGCGTCATCGTCGGGAAGACC
TGCGACACCTGCGTCGAAGATGTTGGGGTGTTGGAGCAAGATGGATTCCAATTCAGCGGGAGCCACCTGA
TAGCCTTTGTACTTAATCAGAGACTTCAGGCGGTCAACGATGAAGAAGTGTTCGTCTTCGTCCCAGTAAG
CTATGTCTCCAGAATGTAGCCATCCATCCTTGTCAATCAAGGCGTTGGTCGCTTCCGGATTGTTTACATA
ACCGGACATAATCATAGGACCTCTCACACACAGTTCGCCTCTTTGATTAACGCCCAGCGTTTTCCCGGTA
TCCAGATCCACAACCTTCGCTTCAAAAAATGGAACAACTTTACCGACCGCGCCCGGTTTATCATCCCCCT
CGGGTGTAATCAGAATAGCTGATGTAGTCTCAGTGAGCCCATATCCTTGCCTGATACCTGGCAGATGGAA
CCTCTTGGCAACCGCTTCCCCGACTTCCTTAGAGAGGGGAGCGCCACCAGAAGCAATTTCGTGTAAATTA
GATAAATCGTATTTGTCAATCAGAGTGCTTTTGGCGAAGAAGGAGAATAGGGTTGGCACCAGCAGCGCAC
TTTGAATCTTGTAATCCTGAAGGCTCCTCAGAAACAGCTCTTCTTCAAATCTATACATTAAGACGACTCG
AAATCCACATATCAAATATCCGAGTGTAGTAAACATTCCAAAACCGTGATGGAATGGAACAACACTTAAA
ATCGCAGTATCCGGAATGATTTGATTGCCAAAAATAGGATCTCTGGCATGCGAGAATCTCACGCAGGCAG
TTCTATGAGGCAGAGCGACACCTTTAGGCAGACCAGTAGATCCAGAGGAGTTCATGATCAGTGCAATTGT
CTTGTCCCTATCGAAGGACTCTGGCACAAAATCGTATTCATTAAAACCGGGAGGTAGATGAGATGTGACG
AACGTGTACATCGACTGAAATCCCTGGTAATCCGTTTTAGAATCCATGATAATAATTTTTTGGATGATTG
GGAGCTTTTTTTGCACGTTCAAAATTTTTTGCAACCCCTTTTTGGAAACGAACACCACGGTAGGCTGCGA
AATGCCCATACTGTTGAGCAATTCACGTTCATTATAAATGTCGTTCGCGGGCGCAACTGCAACTCCGATA
AATAACGCGCCCAACACCGGCATAAAGAATTGAAGAGAGTTTTCACTGCATACGACGATTCTGTGATTTG
TATTCAGCCCATATCGTTTCATAGCTTCTGCCAACCGAACGGACATTTCGAAGTACTCAGCGTAAGTGAT
GTCCACCTCGATATGTGCATCTGTAAAAGCAATTGTTCCAGGAACCAGGGCGTATCTCTTCATAGCCTTA
TGCAGTTGCTCTCCAGCGGTTCCATCTTCCAGCGGATAGAATGGCGCCGGGCCTTTCTTTATGTTTTTGG
CGTCTTCCATCTGTTAATCAGAAAAACTCAGATTAATCGACAAATTCGATCGCACAAACTAGAAACTAAC
ACCAGATCTAGATAGAAATCACAAATCGAAGAGTAATTATTCGACAAAACTCAAATTATTTGAACAAATC
GGATGAT
Features (pLannotate 1.2.2; 24 found; start..end, strand, type, name):
   1902..2154    -  terminator     NOS terminator: nopaline synthase terminator and poly(A) signal
   2177..2725    -  CDS            bar: PAT_STRHY - Experimental evidence at protein level: Swiss-Prot protein existence level 1. Inactivates phosphinothricin (PPT) by transfer of an acetyl group from acetyl CoA. Can also acetylate demethylphosphinothricin but not PTT or glutamate. This enzyme is an effector of phosphinothricin tripeptide (PTT or bialaphos) resistance. From Streptomyces hygroscopicus. Introduced by genetic manipulation and expressed in glufosinate-tolerant maize by Dekalb Genetics.
   2767..2946    -  promoter       NOS promoter: nopaline synthase promoter
   3056..3211    -  CDS            lacZα (fragment): LacZα fragment of β-galactosidase; lacZ fragment
   3219..3237    +  promoter       T7 promoter: promoter for bacteriophage T7 RNA polymerase
   3246..3300    -  misc_feature   MCS (fragment): pBluescript multiple cloning site
   3305..3474    +  promoter       35SPPDK promoter (fragment): hybrid promoter consisting of the cauliflower mosaic virus 35S enhancer fused to the maize C4PPDK basal promoter (Yoo et al., 2007)
   3479..3525    +  promoter       minimal CaMV 35S promoter: minimal 35S promoter from cauliflower mosaic virus
   3553..4068    +  CDS            Nluc: NanoLuc® luciferase human codon-optimized
   4123..4148    +  terminator     E9 terminator (fragment): terminator and polyadenylation signal from the pea rbcS-E9 gene
   4170..4188    -  promoter       T3 promoter: promoter for bacteriophage T3 RNA polymerase
   4233..4249    -  protein_bind   lac operator: The lac repressor binds to the lac operator to inhibit transcription in E. coli. This inhibition can be relieved by adding lactose or isopropyl-β-D-thiogalactopyranoside (IPTG). lac repressor encoded by lacI
   4257..4287    -  promoter       lac promoter: promoter for the E. coli lac operon
   4302..4323    -  protein_bind   CAP binding site: CAP binding activates transcription in the presence of cAMP. E. coli catabolite activator protein
   4336..4428    -  CDS            lacI (fragment): lac repressor; lacI; The lac repressor binds to the lac operator to inhibit transcription in E. coli. This inhibition can be relieved by adding lactose or isopropyl-β-D-thiogalactopyranoside (IPTG).
   4430..4554    -  rep_origin     RSF ori (fragment): Plasmids containing the RSF 1030 origin of replication can be propagated in E. coli cells that contain additional plasmids with compatible origins.
   4562..4586    +  misc_feature   RB T-DNA repeat: right border repeat from nopaline C58 T-DNA
   4677..5265    -  rep_origin     ori: high-copy-number ColE1/pMB1/pBR322/pUC origin of replication
   5436..6224    -  CDS            SmR: aminoglycoside adenylyltransferase (Murphy, 1985); aadA; confers resistance to spectinomycin and streptomycin
   6409..6510    +  CDS            TRA2_ECOLX (fragment): Protein predicted: Swiss-Prot protein existence level 4. Required for transposition of transposon Tn903. From Escherichia coli.
   6515..6950    +  rep_origin     pSa ori: origin of replication from bacterial plasmid pSa
   7078..7100    +  misc_feature   LB T-DNA repeat: left border repeat from nopaline C58 T-DNA (truncated)
   7113..7286    -  polyA_signal   CaMV poly(A) signal: cauliflower mosaic virus polyadenylation signal
   7318..8970    -  CDS            luciferase: firefly luciferase; luc+; enhanced luc+ version of the luciferase gene
