[The description below was written by a language model from this plasmid's Addgene catalogue record and pLannotate feature annotations shown in this document.]
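Description:
pDLterm is an empty plant-expression backbone, derived from the pDL dual-luciferase vector, for measuring the strength of plant transcription terminators. It is a T-DNA binary-type plasmid. Nopaline-type left and right border repeats flank the plant payload. The region outside the borders carries a high-copy ColE1/pUC-type origin for E. coli, a pSa origin (commonly used in small binary vectors for replication in Agrobacterium), and an aadA gene conferring spectinomycin/streptomycin resistance for bacterial selection. The catalogue lists the backbone at about 9.2 kb, and the sequenced record is about 9.1 kb.

Three plant expression units sit between the borders. The test unit drives NanoLuc luciferase from a CaMV 35S enhancer (annotated as a 35SPPDK fragment) placed directly upstream of the minimal 35S promoter. According to the record, the original rbcS terminator downstream of NanoLuc was replaced with an Esp3I Golden Gate cassette. Only a short E9 terminator remnant is annotated there, so candidate terminators can be cloned into this position. A firefly luciferase (luc+) gene followed by the CaMV poly(A) signal is the second reporter, presumably serving as the internal normalisation control. No promoter for it is annotated in the feature table. The third unit is a bar gene (phosphinothricin acetyltransferase) under the NOS promoter and terminator, which gives Basta/glufosinate resistance for plant selection. The remaining annotated elements appear to be cloning-vector remnants around the cassette: lacZα, lac promoter/operator, T7 and T3 promoters, and MCS fragments. The ratio of NanoLuc to firefly signal after delivery into plant cells reports the relative strength of an inserted terminator.
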