Addgene plasmid #211903: pDLterm
Purpose: (Empty Backbone) Base plasmid for dual-luciferase constructs to measure terminator strength
Depositing lab: Stan Fields. Depositing organization: University of Washington. Publication: Arabidopsis and maize terminator strength is determined by GC content, polyadenylation motifs and cleavage probability. Gorjifard S, Jores T, Tonnies J, Mueth NA, Bubb K, Wrightsman T, Buckler ES, Fields S, Cuperus JT, Queitsch C. Nat Commun. 2024 Jul 12;15(1):5868. doi: 10.1038/s41467-024-50174-7. PubMed 38997252.
Backbone
  Vector backbone: pDL
  Backbone manufacturer: Jores et al, 2024
  Backbone size (bp): 9190
  Modifications to backbone: The 35S enhancer was inserted upstream of the 35S minimal promoter and the rbcS terminator was replaced with a Esp3I Golden Gate cassette
  Vector type: Plant Expression, Luciferase
  Promoter: 35S enhancer + 35S minimal promoter
  Selectable markers: Basta
Growth in bacteria
  Bacterial resistance: Spectinomycin, 50 μg/mL
  Growth temperature: 37°C
  Growth strain: DH5alpha
  Copy number: High Copy
Gene/Insert
  Cloning method: Restriction Enzyme
Terms and licenses: Academic/Nonprofit Terms; Industry Terms: Not Available to Industry
How to cite: pDLterm was a gift from Stan Fields (Addgene plasmid # 211903 ; http://n2t.net/addgene:211903 ; RRID:Addgene_211903)
